>Addgene plasmid #194030 | RcSxph F784A | addgene full sequence | sequence record 395064 | Addgene NGS Result
GGAAGACCTCGGCCGTCGCGGCGCTTGCCGGTGGTGCTGACCCCGGATGAAGTGGTTCGCATCCTCGGTT
TTCTGGAAGGCGAGCATCGTTTGTTCGCCCAGGACTCTAGCTATAGTTCTAGTGGTTGGCTACGTATACT
CCGGAATATTAATAGATCATGGAGATAATTAAAATGATAACCATCTCGCAAATAAATAAGTATTTTACTG
TTTTCGTAACAGTTTTGTAATAAAAAAACCTATAAATATTCCGGATTATTCATACCGTCCCACCATCGGG
CGCGGATCCATGGCTCCTACCTTCCAGACCGCTCTGTTCTTCACCATCATCTCCCTGTCCTTCGCTATGG
CCCCGAACGCAAAGCAAGTCCGCTGGTGTGCTATCAGCGACCTGGAGCAGAAGAAATGCAACGATCTGGT
TGGTAGCTGCAACGTGCCGGACATCACCCTGGTGTGCGTTCTGCGTAGCAGCACCGAAGATTGCATGACC
GCGATCAAGGACGGTCAGGCGGATGCTATGTTCCTGGACAGCGGCGAGGTGTACGAAGCGAGCAAAGATC
CGTACAACCTGAAGCCGATCATCGCTGAACCGTACAGCAGCAACCGTGACCTGCAGAAGTGCCTGAAAGA
GCGTCAGCAGGCGCTGGCTAAGAAAATGATCGGTCACTACATCCCGCAGTGCGATGAGAAAGGCAACTAC
CAACCGCAGCAGTGCCACGGTAGCACCGGTCACTGCTGGTGCGTTAACGCGATGGGTGAAAAGATCAGCG
GTACCAACACCCCGCCGGGTCAGACCCGTGCTACCTGCGAGCGTCACGAACTGCCGAAGTGCCTGAAAGA
ACGTCAGGTGGCGCTGGGTGGCGACGAGAAAGTTCTGGGTCGTTTCGTGCCGCAGTGCGATGAAAAGGGC
AACTACGAGCCGCAGCAGTTCCACGGTAGCACCGGCTACTCCTGGTGTGTTAACGCGATCGGCGAGGAAA
TCGCTGGCACCAAAACCCCGCCGGGCAAGATCCCGGCTACCTGCCAGAAGCACGACCTGGTGACCACCTG
CCACTACGCGGTTGCTATGGTGAAGAAAAGCAGCGCGTTCCAGTTCAACCAGCTGAAGGGCAAACGTAGC
TGCCACAGCGGTGTTAGCAAAACCGACGGCTGGAAGGCGCTGGTGACCGTTCTGGTGGAAAAGAAACTGC
TGAGCTGGGATGGTCCGGCGAAAGAGAGCATCCAGCGTGCTATGAGCAAGTTCTTCAGCGTGAGCTGCAT
TCCGGGTGCTACCCAGACCAACCTGTGCAAGCAGTGCAAAGGCGAGGAAGGCAAGAACTGCAAAAACAGC
CACGACGAACCGTACTACGGTAACTACGGCGCGTTCCGTTGCCTGAAGGAAGACATGGGTGACGTTGCGT
TCCTGCGTAGCACCGCTCTGAGCGACGAGCACAGCGAAGTGTACGAGCTGCTGTGCCCGGATAACACCCG
TAAGCCGCTGAACAAGTACAAAGAGTGCAACCTGGGTACCGTTCCGGCTGGCACCGTGGTTACCCGTAAG
ATCAGCGACAAAACCGAAGACATCAACAACTTCCTGATGGAGGCGCAGAAGCGTCAGTGCAAACTGTTCA
GCAGCGCTCACGGCAAGGACCTGATGTTCGACGATAGCACCCTGCAGCTGGCTCTGCTGAGCAGCGAGGT
TGATGCTTTCCTGTACCTGGGTGTGAAACTGTTCCACGCGATGAAGGCTCTGACCGGCGACGCTCACCTG
CCGAGCAAGAACAAAGTGCGTTGGTGCACCATCAACAAGCTGGAAAAGATGAAATGCGACGATTGGAGCG
CGGTTAGCGGTGGCGCGATCGCTTGCACCGAGGCTAGCTGCCCGAAGGGCTGCGTGAAACAGATCCTGAA
GGGCGAAGCGGACGCTGTTAAGCTGGAAGTGCAGTACATGTACGAGGCGCTGATGTGCGGTCTGCTGCCG
GCTGTTGAGGAATACCACAACAAAGACGATTTCGGTCCGTGCAAGACCCCAGGTAGCCCGTACACCGACT
TCGGCACCCTGCGTGCGGTTGCTCTGGTGAAGAAAAGCAACAAAGACATCAACTGGAACAACATCAAGGG
CAAGAAGAGCTGCCACACCGGTGTGGGCGACATCGCTGGCTGGGTTATCCCGGTGAGCCTGATCCGTCGT
CAGAACGATAACAGCGACATCGATAGCTTCTTCGGCGAGAGCTGCGCGCCGGGCAGCGACACCAAAAGCA
ACCTGTGCAAGCTGTGCATCGGTGACCCGAAGAACAGCGCGGCTAACACCAAATGCAGCCTGAGCGACAA
GGAAGCGTACTACGGTAACCAGGGCGCTTTCCGTTGCCTGGTGGAGAAAGGTGACGTTGCTTTCGTGCCG
CACACCGTGGTTTTCGAAAACACCGATGGCAAGAACCCGGCGGTTTGGGCTAAGAACCTGAAAAGCGAAG
ACTTCGAGCTGCTGTGCCTGGATGGTAGCCGTGCGCCGGTGAGCAACTACAAGAGCTGCAAACTGAGCGG
TATCCCGCCGCCGGCTATCGTTACCCGTGAGGAAAGCATCAGCGACGTGGTTCGTATCGTGGCTAACCAG
CAGAGCCTGTACGGTCGTAAAGGCTTCGAGAAGGATATGTTCCAGCTGTTCAGCAGCAACAAGGGTAACA
ACCTGCTGTTCAACGACAACACCCAGTGCCTGATCACCGCCGATCGTCAGCCGAAAGACATCATGGAAGA
TTACTTCGGCAAGCCGTACTACACCACCGTGTACGGCGCGTCCCGCTCCGCTATGTCCTCCGAACTGATT
TCCGCCTGTACCATTAAACACTGCTCGAATTCTTTGGAAGTTTTGTTTCAAGGTCCAACTGCTGCCGCCG
CTGTGAGCAAGGGCGAGGAGCTGTTCACCGGGGTGGTGCCCATCCTGGTCGAGCTGGACGGCGACGTAAA
CGGCCACAAGTTCAGCGTGTCCGGCGAGGGCGAGGGCGATGCCACCTACGGCAAGCTGACCCTGAAGTTC
ATCTGCACCACCGGCAAGCTGCCCGTGCCCTGGCCCACCCTCGTGACCACCCTGACCTACGGCGTGCAGT
GCTTCAGCCGCTACCCCGACCACATGAAGCAGCACGACTTCTTCAAGTCCGCCATGCCCGAAGGCTACGT
CCAGGAGCGCACCATCTTCTTCAAGGACGACGGCAACTACAAGACCCGCGCCGAGGTGAAGTTCGAGGGC
GACACCCTGGTGAACCGCATCGAGCTGAAGGGCATCGACTTCAAGGAGGACGGCAACATCCTGGGGCACA
AGCTGGAGTACAACTACAACAGCCACAACGTCTATATCATGGCCGACAAGCAGAAGAACGGCATCAAGGT
GAACTTCAAGATCCGCCACAACATCGAGGACGGCAGCGTGCAGCTCGCCGACCACTACCAGCAGAACACC
CCCATCGGCGACGGCCCCGTGCTGCTGCCCGACAACCACTACCTGAGCACCCAGTCCAAGCTGAGCAAAG
ACCCCAACGAGAAGCGCGATCACATGGTCCTGCTGGAGTTCGTGACCGCCGCCGGGATCACTCTCGGCAT
GGACGAGCTGTACAAGTCCGGAGGTGGTCACCATCACCATCACCACCATCACCATCACTAATAGAAGCTT
GTCGAGAAGTACTAGAGGATCATAATCAGCCATACCACATTTGTAGAGGTTTTACTTGCTTTAAAAAACC
TCCCACACCTCCCCCTGAACCTGAAACATAAAATGAATGCAATTGTTGTTGTTAACTTGTTTATTGCAGC
TTATAATGGTTACAAATAAAGCAATAGCATCACAAATTTCACAAATAAAGCATTTTTTTCACTGCATTCT
AGTTGTGGTTTGTCCAAACTCATCAATGTATCTTATCATGTCTGGATCTGATCACTGCTTGAGCCTAGGA
GATCCGAACCAGATAAGTGAAATCTAGTTCCAAACTATTTTGTCATTTTTAATTTTCGTATTAGCTTACG
ACGCTACACCCAGTTCCCATCTATTTTGTCACTCTTCCCTAAATAATCCTTAAAAACTCCATTTCCACCC
CTCCCAGTTCCCAACTATTTTGTCCGCCCACAGCGGGGCATTTTTCTTCCTGTTATGTTTTTAATCAAAC
ATCCTGCCAACTCCATGTGACAAACCGTCATCTTCGGCTACTTTTTCTCTGTCACAGAATGAAAATTTTT
CTGTCATCTCTTCGTTATTAATGTTTGTAATTGACTGAATATCAACGCTTATTTGCAGCCTGAATGGCGA
ATGGG
[124 nt withheld, positions 4276-4399]
C
[91 nt withheld, positions 4401-4491]
A
[49 nt withheld, positions 4493-4541]
CCTTTGACGTTGGAGTCCACGTTCTT
[37 nt withheld, positions 4568-4604]
ACCCTATCTCGGTCTATTCTTTTGATTTATAAGGGATTTTGCCGATTTCGGCCTATTGGTTAAAAAATGA
GCTGATTTAACAAAAATTTAACGCGAATTTTAACAAAATATTAACGCTTACAATTTAGGTGGCACTTTTC
GGGGAAATGTGCGCGGAACCCCTATTTGTTTATTTTTCTAAATACATTCAAATATGTATCCGCTCATGAG
ACAATAACCCTGATAAATGCTTCAATAATATTGAAAAAGGAAGAGTATGAGTATTCAACATTTCCGTGTC
GCCCTTATTCCCTTTTTTGCGGCATTTTGCCTTCCTGTTTTTGCTCACCCAGAAACGCTGGTGAAAGTAA
AAGATGCTGAAGATCAGTTGGGTGCACGAGTGGGTTACATCGAACTGGATCTCAACAGCGGTAAGATCCT
TGAGAGTTTTCGCCCCGAAGAACGTTTTCCAATGATGAGCACTTTTAAAGTTCTGCTATGTGGCGCGGTA
TTATCCCGTATTGACGCCGGGCAAGAGCAACTCGGTCGCCGCATACACTATTCTCAGAATGACTTGGTTG
AGTACTCACCAGTCACAGAAAAGCATCTTACGGATGGCATGACAGTAAGAGAATTATGCAGTGCTGCCAT
AACCATGAGTGATAACACTGCGGCCAACTTACTTCTGACAACGATCGGAGGACCGAAGGAGCTAACCGCT
TTTTTGCACAACATGGGGGATCATGTAACTCGCCTTGATCGTTGGGAACCGGAGCTGAATGAAGCCATAC
CAAACGACGAGCGTGACACCACGATGCCTGTAGCAATGGCAACAACGTTGCGCAAACTATTAACTGGCGA
ACTACTTACTCTAGCTTCCCGGCAACAATTAATAGACTGGATGGAGGCGGATAAAGTTGCAGGACCACTT
CTGCGCTCGGCCCTTCCGGCTGGCTGGTTTATTGCTGATAAATCTGGAGCCGGTGAGCGTGGGTCTCGCG
GTATCATTGCAGCACTGGGGCCAGATGGTAAGCCCTCCCGTATCGTAGTTATCTACACGACGGGGAGTCA
GGCAACTATGGATGAACGAAATAGACAGATCGCTGAGATAGGTGCCTCACTGATTAAGCATTGGTAACTG
TCAGACCAAGTTTACTCATATATACTTTAGATTGATTTAAAACTTCATTTTTAATTTAAAAGGATCTAGG
TGAAGATCCTTTTTGATAATCTCATGACCAAAATCCCTTAACGTGAGTTTTCGTTCCACTGAGCGTCAGA
CCCCGTAGAAAAGATCAAAGGATCTTCTTGAGATCCTTTTTTTCTGCGCGTAATCTGCTGCTTGCAAACA
AAAAAACCACCGCTACCAGCGGTGGTTTGTTTGCCGGATCAAGAGCTACCAACTCTTTTTCCGAAGGTAA
CTGGCTTCAGCAGAGCGCAGATACCAAATACTGTTCTTCTAGTGTAGCCGTAGTTAGGCCACCACTTCAA
GAACTCTGTAGCACCGCCTACATACCTCGCTCTGCTAATCCTGTTACCAGTGGCTGCTGCCAGTGGCGAT
AAGTCGTGTCTTACCGGGTTGGACTCAAGACGATAGTTACCGGATAAGGCGCAGCGGTCGGGCTGAACGG
GGGGTTCGTGCACACAGCCCAGCTTGGAGCGAACGACCTACACCGAACTGAGATACCTACAGCGTGAGCT
ATGAGAAAGCGCCACGCTTCCCGAAGGGAGAAAGGCGGACAGGTATCCGGTAAGCGGCAGGGTCGGAACA
GGAGAGCGCACGAGGGAGCTTCCAGGGGGAAACGCCTGGTATCTTTATAGTCCTGTCGGGTTTCGCCACC
TCTGACTTGAGCGTCGATTTTTGTGATGCTCGTCAGGGGGGCGGAGCCTATGGAAAAACGCCAGCAACGC
GGCCTTTTTACGGTTCCTGGCCTTTTGCTGGCCTTTTGCTCACATGTTCTTTCCTGCGTTATCCCCTGAT
TCTGTGGATAACCGTATTACCGCCTTTGAGTGAGCTGATACCGCTCGCCGCAGCCGAACGACCGAGCGCA
GCGAGTCAGTGAGCGAGGAAGCGGAAGAGCGCCTGATGCGGTATTTTCTCCTTACGCATCTGTGCGGTAT
TTCACACCGCATAGACCAGCCGCGTAACCTGGCAAAATCGGTTACGGTTGAGTAATAAATGGATGCCCTG
CGTAAGCGGGTGTGGGCGGACAATAAAGTCTTAAACTGAACAAAATAGATCTAAACTATGACAATAAAGT
CTTAAACTAGACAGAATAGTTGTAAACTGAAATCAGTCCAGTTATGCTGTGAAAAAGCATACTGGACTTT
TGTTATGGCTAAAGCAAACTCTTCATTTTCTGAAGTGCAAATTGCCCGTCGTATTAAAGAGGGGCGTGGC
CAAGGGCATGGTAAAGACTATATTCGCGGCGTTGTGACAATTTACCGAACAACTCCGCGGCCGGGAAGCC
GATCTCGGCTTGAACGAATTGTTAGGTGGCGGTACTTGGGTCGATATCAAAGTGCATCACTTCTTCCCGT
ATGCCCAACTTTGTATAGAGAGCCACTGCGGGATCGTCACCGTAATCTGCTTGCACGTAGATCACATAAG
CACCAAGCGCGTTGGCCTCATGCTTGAGGAGATTGATGAGCGCGGTGGCAATGCCCTGCCTCCGGTGCTC
GCCGGAGACTGCGAGATCATAGATATAGATCTCACTACGCGGCTGCTCAAACTTGGGCAGAACGTAAGCC
GCGAGAGCGCCAACAACCGCTTCTTGGTCGAAGGCAGCAAGCGCGATGAATGTCTTACTACGGAGCAAGT
TCCCGAGGTAATCGGAGTCCGGCTGATGTTGGGAGTAGGTGGCTACGTCTCCGAACTCACGACCGAAAAG
ATCAAGAGCAGCCCGCATGGATTTGACTTGGTCAGGGCCGAGCCTACATGTGCGAATGATGCCCATACTT
GAGCCACCTAACTTTGTTTTAGGGCGACTGCCCTGCTGCGTAACATCGTTGCTGCTCCATAACATCAAAC
ATCGACCCACGGCGTAACGCGCTTGCTGCTTGGATGCCCGAGGCATAGACTGTACAAAAAAACAGTCATA
ACAAGCCATGAAAACCGCCACTGCGCCGTTACCACCGCTGCGTTCGGTCAAGGTTCTGGACCAGTTGCGT
GAGCGCATACGCTACTTGCATTACAGTTTACGAACCGAACAGGCTTATGTCAACTGGGTTCGTGCCTTCA
TCCGTTTCCACGGTGTGCGTCACCCGGCAACCTTGGGCAGCAGCGAAGTCGAGGCATTTCTGTCCTGGCT
GGCGAACGAGCGCAAGGTTTCGGTCTCCACGCATCGTCAGGCATTGGCGGCCTTGCTGTTCTTCTACGGC
AAGGTGCTGTGCACGGATCTGCCCTGGCTTCAGGAGATC
Features (pLannotate 1.2.2; 17 found; start..end, strand, type, name):
    156..247     +  promoter       polyhedrin promoter: polh from Autographa californica; promoter for the baculovirus polyhedrin gene
    290..2824    +  CDS            SAX_LITCT: Experimental evidence at protein level: Swiss-Prot protein existence level 1. Binds specifically to the neurotoxin saxitoxin. Its physiological role may be to transport or sequester an endogenous organic molecule other than Fe(3+). It may participate in a detoxification mechanism for neutralizing a microbial toxin. From Lithobates catesbeianus (American bullfrog) (Rana catesbeiana).
   2873..3586    +  CDS            mEGFP: mEGFP is a basic (constitutively fluorescent) green fluorescent protein published in 2002, derived from Aequorea victoria. It has moderate acid sensitivity.
   3599..3615    +  CDS            6xHis (fragment): 6xHis affinity tag
   3658..3741    +  CDS            large T antigen (fragment): large T antigen from SV40 (simian virus 40)
   3764..3898    +  polyA_signal   SV40 poly(A) signal: SV40 polyadenylation signal
   3927..4092    -  mobile_element Tn7L: mini-Tn7 element (left end of the Tn7 transposon) Tn7
   4255..4271    +  CDS            lacZα (fragment): LacZα fragment of β-galactosidase; lacZ fragment
   4276..4730    +  rep_origin     f1 ori (sequence partly withheld): f1 bacteriophage origin of replication; arrow indicates direction of (+) strand synthesis
   4756..4860    +  promoter       AmpR promoter: bla
   4861..5721    +  CDS            AmpR: β-lactamase; bla; confers resistance to ampicillin, carbenicillin, and related antibiotics
   5892..6480    +  rep_origin     ori: high-copy-number ColE1/pMB1/pBR322/pUC origin of replication
   6666..6717    -  misc_feature   bom (fragment): basis of mobility region from pBR322
   6785..7009    -  mobile_element Tn7R: mini-Tn7 element (right end of the Tn7 transposon) Tn7
   7076..7609    -  CDS            GmR: gentamycin acetyltransferase; aacC1; confers resistance to gentamycin
   7779..7807    -  promoter       Pc promoter: intI1 (promoter lies within the coding sequence); class 1 integron promoter
   7785..129     -  CDS            YPR2_ECOLX (fragment) (across the origin): Protein predicted: Swiss-Prot protein existence level 4. From Escherichia coli.
