[The description below was written by a language model from this plasmid's Addgene catalogue record and pLannotate feature annotations shown in this document.]
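Description:
RcSxph F784A is an insect-cell expression construct built on the pFastBac1 donor backbone, the transfer vector of the Bac-to-Bac baculovirus system. It is maintained in E. coli as a high-copy plasmid through a ColE1/pUC-type origin and selected with ampicillin via the β-lactamase gene; an f1 origin is also present. The expression cassette sits between the Tn7L and Tn7R ends of a mini-Tn7 element together with a gentamicin acetyltransferase gene driven by the Pc integron promoter. This arrangement allows the cassette and gentamicin marker to be transposed into a baculovirus shuttle genome (bacmid) in a suitable E. coli host. The resulting recombinant bacmid is then used to generate virus for infecting insect cells.

The payload is the saxiphilin coding sequence from the American bullfrog (Rana catesbeiana), a soluble protein that binds the neurotoxin saxitoxin, carrying the point substitution F784A. According to the depositor, residue numbering begins after the predicted signal peptide cleavage site, and the construct has an additional methionine following the signal peptide relative to the reference sequence. Transcription is driven by the very late, strong baculoviral polyhedrin promoter and terminated by an SV40 polyadenylation signal. The saxiphilin open reading frame is fused at its C terminus to monomeric EGFP followed by a His10 tag; the automated annotation detects this only as a partial 6xHis match. The GFP provides a fluorescent readout of the fusion protein, and the histidine tag permits metal-affinity purification. The record gives the purpose as protein expression and characterization, in a study defining the residues involved in saxitoxin binding across anuran saxiphilins.
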