Addgene plasmid #194030: RcSxph F784A
Purpose: Protein expression and characterization
Depositing lab: Dan Minor. Depositing organization: University of California, San Francisco (UCSF). Publication: Definition of a saxitoxin (STX) binding code enables discovery and characterization of the anuran saxiphilin family. Chen Z, Zakrzewska S, Hajare HS, Alvarez-Buylla A, Abderemane-Ali F, Bogan M, Ramirez D, O'Connell LA, Du Bois J, Minor DL Jr. Proc Natl Acad Sci U S A. 2022 Nov;119(44):e2210114119. doi: 10.1073/pnas.2210114119. Epub 2022 Oct 24. PubMed 36279441.
Backbone
  Vector backbone: pFastBac1
  Backbone manufacturer: Invitrogen
  Vector type: Insect Expression
Growth in bacteria
  Bacterial resistance: Ampicillin, 100 μg/mL
  Growth temperature: 37°C
  Growth strain: DH5alpha
  Copy number: High Copy
Gene/Insert
  Gene/Insert name: Rana catesbeiana Saxiphilin
  Species: Rana catesbeiana
  Mutation: F784A
  GenBank ID: U05246.1
  Promoter: Polyhedrin
  Tag / fusion protein: mEGFP, (C terminal on insert); His10 (C terminal on insert)
  Cloning method: Gibson Cloning
  Sequencing primers: 5′ Polyhedrin forward; 3′ GFP reverse
Terms and licenses: Academic/Nonprofit Terms; Industry Terms: Not Available to Industry
Depositor comments: Mutation numbering scheme is based on the predicted signal peptide (SP) cleavage site and does not include SP. Relative to U05246.1, RcSxph contains an additional M following signal peptide.
How to cite: RcSxph F784A was a gift from Dan Minor (Addgene plasmid # 194030 ; http://n2t.net/addgene:194030 ; RRID:Addgene_194030)
